Addgene plasmid #220724: AiP2034 - pAAV-AiE2114m-minBG-iCre(R297T)-BGHpA
Purpose: AiE2114m is an enhancer sequence, designed to induce cre-dependent recombination in specific populations of brain cells
Depositing lab: Allen Institute for Brain Science & Bosiljka Tasic. Depositing organization: Allen Institute. Publication: A suite of enhancer AAVs and transgenic mouse lines for genetic access to cortical cell types. Ben-Simon Y, Hooper M, Narayan S, Daigle TL, Dwivedi D, Way SW, Oster A, Stafford DA, Mich JK, Taormina MJ, Martinez RA, Opitz-Araya X, Roth JR, Alexander JR, Allen S, Amster A, Arbuckle J, Ayala A, Baker PM, Bakken TE, Barcelli T, Barta S, Bendrick J, Bertagnolli D, Bielstein C, Bishwakarma P, Bowlus J, Boyer G, Brouner K, Casian B, Casper T, Chakka AB, Chakrabarty R, Chance RK, Chavan S, Clark M, Colbert K, Collman F, Daniel S, Departee M, DiValentin P, Donadio N, Dotson N, Egdorf T, Fliss T, Gabitto M, Garcia J, Gary A, Gasperini M, Gloe J, Goldy J, Gore BB, Graybuck L, Greisman N, Haeseleer F, Halterman C, Haradon Z, Hastings SD, Helback O, Ho W, Hockemeyer D, Huang C, Huff S, Hunker A, Johansen N, Jones D, Juneau Z, Kalmbach B, Kannan M, Khem S, Kussick E, Kutsal R, Larsen R, Lee C, Lee AY, Leibly M, Lenz GH, Li S, Liang E, Lusk N, Madigan Z, Malloy J, Malone J, McCue R, Melchor J, Mollenkopf T, Moosman S, Morin E, Newman D, Ng L, Ngo K, Omstead V, Otto S, Oyama A, Pena N, Pham T, Phillips E, Pom CA, Potekhina L, Ransford S, Ray PL, Rette D, Reynoldson C, Rimorin C, Rocha D, Ruiz A, Sanchez REA, Sawyer L, Sedeno-Cortes A, Sevigny JP, Shapovalova N, Shepard N, Shulga L, Sigler AR, Siverts L, Soliman S, Somasundaram S, Staats B, Stewart K, Szelenyi E, Tieu M, Trader C, Tran A, van Velthoven CTJ, Walker M, Wang Y, Weed N, Wirthlin M, Wood T, Wynalda B, Yao Z, Zhou T, Ariza J, Dee N, Reding M, Ronellenfitch K, Mufti S, Sunkin SM, Smith KA, Esposito L, Waters J, Thyagarajan B, Yao S, Lein ES, Zeng H, Levi BP, Ngai J, Ting JT, Tasic B. Cell. 2025 May 16:S0092-8674(25)00513-6. doi: 10.1016/j.cell.2025.05.002. PubMed 40403729.
Backbone
  Vector backbone: pAAV2
  Vector type: AAV
Growth in bacteria
  Bacterial resistance: Ampicillin, 100 μg/mL
  Growth temperature: 37°C
  Growth strain: NEB Stable
  Copy number: High Copy
Gene/Insert
  Gene/Insert name: iCre(R297T)
  Species: Synthetic
  Promoter: minBG
  Cloning method: Gibson Cloning
Terms and licenses: Academic/Nonprofit Terms; Industry Terms: Not Available to Industry
Depositor comments: 5' Cloning Site: MluI (not destroyed), 3' Cloning Site: SgrAI (not destroyed). Please visit https://doi.org/10.1101/2024.06.10.597244 for bioRxiv preprint.
How to cite: AiP2034 - pAAV-AiE2114m-minBG-iCre(R297T)-BGHpA was a gift from Allen Institute for Brain Science & Bosiljka Tasic (Addgene plasmid # 220724 ; http://n2t.net/addgene:220724 ; RRID:Addgene_220724)
