[The description below was written by a language model from this plasmid's Addgene catalogue record and pLannotate feature annotations shown in this document.]
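Description:
AiP2034 - pAAV-AiE2114m-minBG-iCre(R297T)-BGHpA is a 4.9 kb AAV transfer plasmid built on a pAAV2 backbone, intended for packaging into recombinant adeno-associated virus for delivery to the brain. It is maintained in bacteria through a high-copy ColE1/pUC-type origin and selected with ampicillin via the β-lactamase gene. An f1 phage origin is also present, along with short remnants of pBR322 bom and rop sequences. The expression cassette is flanked by AAV2 inverted terminal repeats, which provide the signals for genome replication and encapsidation. The sequence annotation detects a full ITR on the 3' side and only short ITR fragments on the 5' side, which may simply reflect how difficult these repeats are to sequence and annotate.

The payload is a synthetic, codon-improved Cre recombinase carrying an R297T substitution. It is driven by the AiE2114m enhancer placed upstream of a minimal beta-globin promoter (minBG). Neither the enhancer nor the minimal promoter was recognised by the automated annotation, but both presumably lie in the unannotated region between the 5' ITR and the Cre coding sequence. The minimal promoter is expected to have little activity of its own, so the enhancer would determine which cells express Cre. Two adjacent WPRE fragments follow the coding sequence, consistent with a shortened woodchuck posttranscriptional element that supports transcript expression, and the bovine growth hormone polyadenylation signal terminates the transcript.

According to the record, the enhancer is designed to induce Cre-dependent recombination in specific populations of brain cells, though the target population is not named. The construct belongs to a suite of enhancer AAVs for genetic access to cortical cell types, where it would be paired with loxP-based reporter or effector alleles or vectors.
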