Features (pLannotate 1.2.2; 14 found; start..end, strand, type, name):
     12..39      +  repeat_region  AAV2 ITR (fragment): inverted terminal repeat of adeno-associated virus serotype 2 inverted
     68..95      +  repeat_region  AAV2 ITR (fragment): inverted terminal repeat of adeno-associated virus serotype 2 inverted
    648..1673    +  CDS            cre: RECR_BPP1 - Experimental evidence at protein level: Swiss-Prot protein existence level 1. Catalyzes site-specific recombination between two 34-base- pair LOXP sites. Its role is to maintain the phage genome as a monomeric unit-copy plasmid in the lysogenic state. From Escherichia phage P1 (Bacteriophage P1).
   1699..1856    +  misc_feature   WPRE (fragment): woodchuck hepatitis virus posttranscriptional regulatory element
   1862..1942    +  misc_feature   WPRE (fragment): woodchuck hepatitis virus posttranscriptional regulatory element
   1959..2070    +  polyA_signal   bGH poly(A) signal: bovine growth hormone polyadenylation signal
   2188..2328    +  repeat_region  AAV2 ITR: inverted terminal repeat of adeno-associated virus serotype 2 inverted
   2333..2384    -  misc_feature   bom (fragment): basis of mobility region from pBR322
   2403..2858    +  rep_origin     f1 ori (sequence partly withheld): f1 bacteriophage origin of replication; arrow indicates direction of (+) strand synthesis
   2859..2908    -  misc_feature   bom (fragment): basis of mobility region from pBR322
   3010..3045    -  CDS            rop (fragment): Rop protein, which maintains plasmids at low copy number; rop
   3140..3244    +  promoter       AmpR promoter: bla
   3245..4105    +  CDS            AmpR: β-lactamase; bla; confers resistance to ampicillin, carbenicillin, and related antibiotics
   4276..4864    +  rep_origin     ori: high-copy-number ColE1/pMB1/pBR322/pUC origin of replication
>Addgene plasmid #220724 | AiP2034 - pAAV-AiE2114m-minBG-iCre(R297T)-BGHpA | addgene full sequence | sequence record 465243 | Addgene NGS Result
CCTGCAGGCAGCTGCGCGCTCGCTCGCTCACTGAGGCCGCCCGGGCGTCGGGCGACCTTTGGTCGCCCGG
CCTCAGTGAGCGAGCGAGCGCGCAGAGAGGGAGTGGCCAACTCCATCACTAGGGGTTCCTGCGGCCGCAC
GCGTTTGGCATTTGACATTTACCTGAAGTCTGTCTTGTGCCGGGTCCTGTCCCCAGGTTGGGTCTAAGTC
TCACGCTGGATCTCAGTGCTCACAGCTTCCTCCAGAACATACCTGCTCTGGCATTATCTTTCCTGAGCAG
ATGCTAGAACTTGGCTCAGAGTGATGAAGAGGAAGTGTGTCCTCTGGCTAAAGTCCAGGGGTTGCAGAGG
GGAGTGTGTGAGATATTTTAATACATACCTATCTTGAGAAGGTAGCAGGGGTGTTAAAGCATATGTAATC
ATCCAGGCTTCTTCATATCTCAAGAAATCTAGCATAGCACAAAGATGGGCTAGATGTACCCAAAGGTGCA
TGCAAAACGTAAGCAGCTTCTTGTTTCCTATTTCACTGAGTTTGAGCTCGGGCTGGGCATAAAAGTCAGG
GCAGAGCCATCTATTGCTTACATTTGCTTCTGGGATCCAGATCTTTCGAAGCTAGCCACCATGGTGCCCA
AGAAGAAGAGGAAAGTCTCCAACCTGCTGACTGTGCACCAAAACCTGCCTGCCCTCCCTGTGGATGCCAC
CTCTGATGAAGTCAGGAAGAACCTGATGGACATGTTCAGGGACAGGCAGGCCTTCTCTGAACACACCTGG
AAGATGCTCCTGTCTGTGTGCAGATCCTGGGCTGCCTGGTGCAAGCTGAACAACAGGAAATGGTTCCCTG
CTGAACCTGAGGATGTGAGGGACTACCTCCTGTACCTGCAAGCCAGAGGCCTGGCTGTGAAGACCATCCA
ACAGCACCTGGGCCAGCTCAACATGCTGCACAGGAGATCTGGCCTGCCTCGCCCTTCTGACTCCAATGCT
GTGTCCCTGGTGATGAGGAGAATCAGAAAGGAGAATGTGGATGCTGGGGAGAGAGCCAAGCAGGCCCTGG
CCTTTGAACGCACTGACTTTGACCAAGTCAGATCCCTGATGGAGAACTCTGACAGATGCCAGGACATCAG
GAACCTGGCCTTCCTGGGCATTGCCTACAACACCCTGCTGCGCATTGCCGAAATTGCCAGAATCAGAGTG
AAGGACATCTCCCGCACCGATGGTGGGAGAATGCTGATCCACATTGGCAGGACCAAGACCCTGGTGTCCA
CAGCTGGTGTGGAGAAGGCCCTGTCCCTGGGGGTTACCAAGCTGGTGGAGAGATGGATCTCTGTGTCTGG
TGTGGCTGATGACCCCAACAACTACCTGTTCTGCCGGGTCAGAAAGAATGGTGTGGCTGCCCCTTCTGCC
ACCTCCCAACTGTCCACCCGGGCCCTGGAAGGGATCTTTGAGGCCACCCACCGCCTGATCTATGGTGCCA
AGGATGACTCTGGGCAGAGATACCTGGCCTGGTCTGGCCACTCTGCCAGAGTGGGTGCTGCCACCGACAT
GGCCAGGGCTGGTGTGTCCATCCCTGAAATCATGCAGGCTGGTGGCTGGACCAATGTGAACATTGTGATG
AACTACATCAGAAACCTGGACTCTGAGACTGGGGCCATGGTGAGGCTGCTCGAAGATGGGGACTGAGGCG
CGCCGAATTCGATATCATAATCAACCTCTGGATTACAAAATTTGTGAAAGATTGACTGGTATTCTTAACT
ATGTTGCTCCTTTTACGCTATGTGGATACGCTGCTTTAATGCCTTTGTATCATGCTATTGCTTCCCGTAT
GGCTTTCATTTTCTCCTCCTTGTATAAATCCTGGTTAGTTCTTGCCACGGCGGAACTCATCGCCGCCTGC
CTTGCCCGCTGCTGGACAGGGGCTCGGCTGTTGGGCACTGACAATTCCGTGGCTCGAGAGATCTTCGACT
GTGCCTTCTAGTTGCCAGCCATCTGTTGTTTGCCCCTCCCCCGTGCCTTCCTTGACCCTGGAAGGTGCCA
CTCCCACTGTCCTTTCCTAATAAAATGAGGAAATTGCATCGCATTGTCTGAGTAGGTGTCATTCTATTCT
GGGGGGTGGGGTGGGGCAGGACAGCAAGGGGGAGGATTGGGAAGACAATAGCAGGCATGAGATCTCACGT
GCGGACCGAGCGGCCGCAGGAACCCCTAGTGATGGAGTTGGCCACTCCCTCTCTGCGCGCTCGCTCGCTC
ACTGAGGCCGGGCGACCAAAGGTCGCCCGACGCCCGGGCTTTGCCCGGGCGGCCTCAGTGAGCGAGCGAG
CGCGCAGCTGCCTGCAGGGGCGCCTGATGCGGTATTTTCTCCTTACGCATCTGTGCGGTATTTCACACCG
CATA
[95 nt withheld, positions 2385-2479]
T
[46 nt withheld, positions 2481-2526]
C
[141 nt withheld, positions 2528-2668]
CCTTTGACGTTGGAGTCCACGTTCTTT
[37 nt withheld, positions 2696-2732]
ACTCTATCTCGGGCTATTCTTTTGATTTATAAGGGATTTTGCCGATTTCGGTCTATTGGTTAAAAAATGA
GCTGATTTAACAAAAATTTAACGCGAATTTTAACAAAATATTAACGTTTACAATTTTATGGTGCACTCTC
AGTACAATCTGCTCTGATGCCGCATAGTTAAGCCAGCCCCGACACCCGCCAACACCCGCTGACGCGCCCT
GACGGGCTTGTCTGCTCCCGGCATCCGCTTACAGACAAGCTGTGACCGTCTCCGGGAGCTGCATGTGTCA
GAGGTTTTCACCGTCATCACCGAAACGCGCGAGACGAAAGGGCCTCGTGATACGCCTATTTTTATAGGTT
AATGTCATGATAATAATGGTTTCTTAGACGTCAGGTGGCACTTTTCGGGGAAATGTGCGCGGAACCCCTA
TTTGTTTATTTTTCTAAATACATTCAAATATGTATCCGCTCATGAGACAATAACCCTGATAAATGCTTCA
ATAATATTGAAAAAGGAAGAGTATGAGTATTCAACATTTCCGTGTCGCCCTTATTCCCTTTTTTGCGGCA
TTTTGCCTTCCTGTTTTTGCTCACCCAGAAACGCTGGTGAAAGTAAAAGATGCTGAAGATCAGTTGGGTG
CACGAGTGGGTTACATCGAACTGGATCTCAACAGCGGTAAGATCCTTGAGAGTTTTCGCCCCGAAGAACG
TTTTCCAATGATGAGCACTTTTAAAGTTCTGCTATGTGGCGCGGTATTATCCCGTATTGACGCCGGGCAA
GAGCAACTCGGTCGCCGCATACACTATTCTCAGAATGACTTGGTTGAGTACTCACCAGTCACAGAAAAGC
ATCTTACGGATGGCATGACAGTAAGAGAATTATGCAGTGCTGCCATAACCATGAGTGATAACACTGCGGC
CAACTTACTTCTGACAACGATCGGAGGACCGAAGGAGCTAACCGCTTTTTTGCACAACATGGGGGATCAT
GTAACTCGCCTTGATCGTTGGGAACCGGAGCTGAATGAAGCCATACCAAACGACGAGCGTGACACCACGA
TGCCTGTAGCAATGGCAACAACGTTGCGCAAACTATTAACTGGCGAACTACTTACTCTAGCTTCCCGGCA
ACAATTAATAGACTGGATGGAGGCGGATAAAGTTGCAGGACCACTTCTGCGCTCGGCCCTTCCGGCTGGC
TGGTTTATTGCTGATAAATCTGGAGCCGGTGAGCGTGGGTCTCGCGGTATCATTGCAGCACTGGGGCCAG
ATGGTAAGCCCTCCCGTATCGTAGTTATCTACACGACGGGGAGTCAGGCAACTATGGATGAACGAAATAG
ACAGATCGCTGAGATAGGTGCCTCACTGATTAAGCATTGGTAACTGTCAGACCAAGTTTACTCATATATA
CTTTAGATTGATTTAAAACTTCATTTTTAATTTAAAAGGATCTAGGTGAAGATCCTTTTTGATAATCTCA
TGACCAAAATCCCTTAACGTGAGTTTTCGTTCCACTGAGCGTCAGACCCCGTAGAAAAGATCAAAGGATC
TTCTTGAGATCCTTTTTTTCTGCGCGTAATCTGCTGCTTGCAAACAAAAAAACCACCGCTACCAGCGGTG
GTTTGTTTGCCGGATCAAGAGCTACCAACTCTTTTTCCGAAGGTAACTGGCTTCAGCAGAGCGCAGATAC
CAAATACTGTTCTTCTAGTGTAGCCGTAGTTAGGCCACCACTTCAAGAACTCTGTAGCACCGCCTACATA
CCTCGCTCTGCTAATCCTGTTACCAGTGGCTGCTGCCAGTGGCGATAAGTCGTGTCTTACCGGGTTGGAC
TCAAGACGATAGTTACCGGATAAGGCGCAGCGGTCGGGCTGAACGGGGGGTTCGTGCACACAGCCCAGCT
TGGAGCGAACGACCTACACCGAACTGAGATACCTACAGCGTGAGCTATGAGAAAGCGCCACGCTTCCCGA
AGGGAGAAAGGCGGACAGGTATCCGGTAAGCGGCAGGGTCGGAACAGGAGAGCGCACGAGGGAGCTTCCA
GGGGGAAACGCCTGGTATCTTTATAGTCCTGTCGGGTTTCGCCACCTCTGACTTGAGCGTCGATTTTTGT
GATGCTCGTCAGGGGGGCGGAGCCTATGGAAAAACGCCAGCAACGCGGCCTTTTTACGGTTCCTGGCCTT
TTGCTGGCCTTTTGCTCACATGT
